>Addgene plasmid #68795 | pVITRO1-SS-338 | depositor full sequence | sequence record 121084 | pVITRO1-SS-338 sequence 11368 bps
CCTGCAGGGCCTGAAATAACCTCTGAAAGAGGAACTTGGTTAGGTACCTTCTGAGGCGGAAAGAACCAGC
TGTGGAATGTGTGTCAGTTAGGGTGTGGAAAGTCCCCAGGCTCCCCAGCAGGCAGAAGTATGCAAAGCAT
GCATCTCAATTAGTCAGCAACCAGGTGTGGAAAGTCCCCAGGCTCCCCAGCAGGCAGAAGTATGCAAAGC
ATGCATCTCAATTAGTCAGCAACCATAGTCCCACTAGTGGAGCCGAGAGTAATTCATACAAAAGGAGGGA
TCGCCTTCGCAAGGGGAGAGCCCAGGGACCGTCCCTAAATTCTCACAGACCCAAATCCCTGTAGCCGCCC
CACGACAGCGCGAGGAGCATGCGCTCAGGGCTGAGCGCGGGGAGAGCAGAGCACACAAGCTCATAGACCC
TGGTCGTGGGGGGGAGGACCGGGGAGCTGGCGCGGGGCAAACTGGGAAAGCGGTGTCGTGTGCTGGCTCC
GCCCTCTTCCCGAGGGTGGGGGAGAACGGTATATAAGTGCGGCAGTCGCCTTGGACGTTCTTTTTCGCAA
CGGGTTTGCCGTCAGAACGCAGGTGAGGGGCGGGTGTGGCTTCCGCGGGCCGCCGAGCTGGAGGTCCTGC
TCCGAGCGGGCCGGGCCCCGCTGTCGTCGGCGGGGATTAGCTGCGAGCATTCCCGCTTCGAGTTGCGGGC
GGCGCGGGAGGCAGAGTGCGAGGCCTAGCGGCAACCCCGTAGCCTCGCCTCGTGTCCGGCTTGAGGCCTA
GCGTGGTGTCCGCGCCGCCGCCGCGTGCTACTCCGGCCGCACTCTGGTCTTTTTTTTTTTTGTTGTTGTT
GCCCTGCTGCCTTCGATTGCCGTTCAGCAATAGGGGCTAACAAAGGGAGGGTGCGGGGCTTGCTCGCCCG
GAGCCCGGAGAGGTCATGGTTGGGGAGGAATGGAGGGACAGGAGTGGCGGCTGGGGCCCGCCCGCCTTCG
GAGCACATGTCCGACGCCACCTGGATGGGGCGAGGCCTGGGGTTTTTCCCGAAGCAACCAGGCTGGGGTT
AGCGTGCCGAGGCCATGTGGCCCCAGCACCCGGCACGATCTGGCTTGGCGGCGCCGCGTTGCCCTGCCTC
CCTAACTAGGGTGAGGCCATCCCGTCCGGCACCAGTTGCGTGCGTGGAAAGATGGCCGCTCCCGGGCCCT
GTTGCAAGGAGCTCAAAATGGAGGACGCGGCAGCCCGGTGGAGCGGGCGGGTGAGTCACCCACACAAAGG
AAGAGGGCCTGGTCCCTCACCGGCTGCTGCTTCCTGTGACCCCGTGGTCCTATCGGCCGCAATAGTCACC
TCGGGCTTTTGAGCACGGCTAGTCGCGGCGGGGGGAGGGGATGTAATGGCGTTGGAGTTTGTTCACATTT
GGTGGGTGGAGACTAGTCAGGCCAGCCTGGCGCTGGAAGTCATTTTTGGAATTTGTCCCCTTGAGTTTTG
AGCGGAGCTAATTCTCGGGCTTCTTAGCGGTTCAAAGGTATCTTTTAAACCCTTTTTTAGGTGTTGTGAA
AACCACCGCTAATTCAAAGCAACCGGTGATATCAAGGATCCATGGACTACAAAGACGATGACGACAAGCC
TAAGAAGAAACGGAAGGTGTCCAGACCTGGGGAGAGGCCATTCCAGTGTCGGATCTGTATGAGAAATTTT
AGCACTATGGCTGTACTGAGGAGACATACAAGAACCCATACAGGCGAGAAGCCCTTTCAGTGCAGGATCT
GCATGCGAAACTTTTCTCGCAGAGAAGTGCTTGAAAACCACCTGCGGACTCATACCGGCGAAAAACCATT
TCAGTGTCGAATTTGCATGCGCAACTTTAGCCAGACAGTGAACTTGGATAGACACCTTAAGACTCATCTG
AGGCAGAAGGACGGGGAGAGACCTTTCCAGTGCAGAATCTGCATGAGAAACTTTTCTAAGAAAGATCATC
TGCACCGCCATACCCGCACCCACACCGGCGAAAAACCCTTCCAGTGCCGCATCTGTATGCGAAATTTTAG
CCAGAGGCCACATCTTACAAATCACCTTAGAACACACACTGGAGAAAAACCATTTCAGTGTCGGATCTGC
ATGCGCAACTTCTCCGTGGGCGCCAGCCTCAAACGCCACCTGAAAACCCACCTGAGGGGATCTGGGGGCG
GATCAGGTGGAGGCTCAGGAGGTGGGTCCGGAGGTGGATCTGGTGGCGGGTCCGGAGGCGGATCCGTTTT
GCTTAACGTTCTTTCGAAGTGTGCCGGCTCTAAAAAATTCAGGCCTGCTCCCGCCGCTGCTTTTGCACGT
GAGTGCCGCGGATTTTATTTCGAGTTACAAGAATTGAAGGAAGACGATTATTATGGGATTACTTTATCTG
ATGATTCTGATCATCAGTTTTTGCTTGCCAACCAGGTTGTCGTCCATAATTGCACCATGACCGAGAAGGG
CAGCGGAGGGCGCGCCGACGCGCTGGACGATTTCGATCTCGACATGCTGGGTTCTGATGCCCTCGATGAC
TTTGACCTGGATATGTTGGGAAGCGACGCATTGGATGACTTTGATCTGGACATGCTCGGCTCCGATGCTC
TGGACGATTTCGATCTCGATATGTTAATTAATTGTTAAGCTAGCAGCAGGTTTCCCCAATGACACAAAAC
GTGCAACTTGAAACTCCGCCTGGTCTTTCCAGGTCTAGAGGGGTAACACTTTGTACTGCGTTTGGCTCCA
CGCTCGATCCACTGGCGAGTGTTAGTAACAGCACTGTTGCTTCGTAGCGGAGCATGACGGCCGTGGGAAC
TCCTCCTTGGTAACAAGGACCCACGGGGCCAAAAGCCACGCCCACACGGGCCCGTCATGTGTGCAACCCC
AGCACGGCGACTTTACTGCGAAACCCACTTTAAAGTGACATTGAAACTGGTACCCACACACTGGTGACAG
GCTAAGGATGCCCTTCAGGTACCCCGAGGTAACACGCGACACTCGGGATCTGAGAAGGGGACTGGGGCTT
CTATAAAAGCGCTCGGTTTAAAAAGCTTCTATGCCTGAATAGGTGACCGGAGGTCGGCACCTTTCCTTTG
CAATTACTGACCCTATGAATACACTCGAGATGGTGAGCAAGGGCGAGGAGGATAACATGGCCATCATCAA
GGAGTTCATGCGCTTCAAGGTGCACATGGAGGGCTCCGTGAACGGCCACGAGTTCGAGATCGAGGGCGAG
GGCGAGGGCCGCCCCTACGAGGGCACCCAGACCGCCAAGCTGAAGGTGACCAAGGGTGGCCCCCTGCCCT
TCGCCTGGGACATCCTGTCCCCTCAGTTCATGTACGGCTCCAAGGCCTACGTGAAGCACCCCGCCGACAT
CCCCGACTACTTGAAGCTGTCCTTCCCCGAGGGCTTCAAGTGGGAGCGCGTGATGAACTTCGAGGACGGC
GGCGTGGTGACCGTGACCCAGGACTCCTCCCTGCAGGACGGCGAGTTCATCTACAAGGTGAAGCTGCGCG
GCACCAACTTCCCCTCCGACGGCCCCGTAATGCAGAAGAAGACCATGGGCTGGCAGGCCTCCTCCGAGCG
GATGTACCCCGAGGACGGCGCCCTGAAGGGCGAGATCAAGCAGAGGCTGAAGCTGAAGGACGGCGGCCAC
TACGACGCTGAGGTCAAGACCACCTACAAGGCCAAGAAGCCCGTGCAGCTGCCCGGCGCCTACAACGTCA
ACATCAAGTTGGACATCACCTCCCACAACGAGGACTACACCATCGTGGAACAGTACGAACGCGCCGAGGG
CCGCCACTCCACCGGCGGCATGGACGAGCTGTACAAGTAAGCGGCCGCACTAGCTGGCCAGACATGATAA
GATACATTGATGAGTTTGGACAAACCACAACTAGAATGCAGTGAAAAAAATGCTTTATTTGTGAAATTTG
TGATGCTATTGCTTTATTTGTAACCATTATAAGCTGCAATAAACAAGTTAACAACAACAATTGCATTCAT
TTTATGTTTCAGGTTCAGGGGGAGGTGTGGGAGGTTTTTTAAAGCAAGTAAAACCTCTACAAATGTGGTA
TGGAAATGTTAATTAACTAGCCATGACCAAAATCCCTTAACGTGAGTTTTCGTTCCACTGAGCGTCAGAC
CCCGTAGAAAAGATCAAAGGATCTTCTTGAGATCCTTTTTTTCTGCGCGTAATCTGCTGCTTGCAAACAA
AAAAACCACCGCTACCAGCGGTGGTTTGTTTGCCGGATCAAGAGCTACCAACTCTTTTTCCGAAGGTAAC
TGGCTTCAGCAGAGCGCAGATACCAAATACTGTTCTTCTAGTGTAGCCGTAGTTAGGCCACCACTTCAAG
AACTCTGTAGCACCGCCTACATACCTCGCTCTGCTAATCCTGTTACCAGTGGCTGCTGCCAGTGGCGATA
AGTCGTGTCTTACCGGGTTGGACTCAAGACGATAGTTACCGGATAAGGCGCAGCGGTCGGGCTGAACGGG
GGGTTCGTGCACACAGCCCAGCTTGGAGCGAACGACCTACACCGAACTGAGATACCTACAGCGTGAGCTA
TGAGAAAGCGCCACGCTTCCCGAAGGGAGAAAGGCGGACAGGTATCCGGTAAGCGGCAGGGTCGGAACAG
GAGAGCGCACGAGGGAGCTTCCAGGGGGAAACGCCTGGTATCTTTATAGTCCTGTCGGGTTTCGCCACCT
CTGACTTGAGCGTCGATTTTTGTGATGCTCGTCAGGGGGGCGGAGCCTATGGAAAAACGCCAGCAACGCG
GCCTTTTTACGGTTCCTGGCCTTTTGCTGGCCTTTTGCTCACATGTTCTTGTTTAAACTAATAAAATATC
TTTATTTTCATTACATCTGTGTGTTGGTTTTTTGTGTGAATCGATAGTACTAACATACGCTCTCCATCAA
AACAAAACGAAACAAAACAAACTAGCAAAATAGGCTGTCCCCAGTGCAAGTGCAGGTGCCAGAACATTTC
TCTGGCCTAACTGGCCGGTACCTGAGCTCGCTAGCTGTAGATGGAGAAATGTAGATGGAGAAATGTAGAT
GGAGAAATGTAGATGGAGAAATGTAGATGGAGAAATGTAGATGGAGAAGCTTAGACACTAGAGGGTATAT
AATGGAAGCTCGACTTCCAGCTTGGCAATCCGGTACTGTTGGTAAAGCCACCATGGTGAGCAAGGGCGAG
GAGCTGTTCACCGGGGTGGTGCCCATCCTGGTCGAGCTGGACGGCGACGTAAACGGCCACAAGTTCAGCG
TGTCCGGCGAGGGCGAGGGCGATGCCACCTACGGCAAGCTGACCCTGAAGTTCATCTGCACCACCGGCAA
GCTGCCCGTGCCCTGGCCCACCCTCGTGACCACCCTGACCTACGGCGTGCAGTGCTTCAGCCGCTACCCC
GACCACATGAAGCAGCACGACTTCTTCAAGTCCGCCATGCCCGAAGGCTACGTCCAGGAGCGCACCATCT
TCTTCAAGGACGACGGCAACTACAAGACCCGCGCCGAGGTGAAGTTCGAGGGCGACACCCTGGTGAACCG
CATCGAGCTGAAGGGCATCGACTTCAAGGAGGACGGCAACATCCTGGGGCACAAGCTGGAGTACAACTAC
AACAGCCACAACGTCTATATCATGGCCGACAAGCAGAAGAACGGCATCAAGGTGAACTTCAAGATCCGCC
ACAACATCGAGGACGGCAGCGTGCAGCTCGCCGACCACTACCAGCAGAACACCCCCATCGGCGACGGCCC
CGTGCTGCTGCCCGACAACCACTACCTGAGCACCCAGTCCGCCCTGAGCAAAGACCCCAACGAGAAGCGC
GATCACATGGTCCTGCTGGAGTTCGTGACCGCCGCCGGGATCACTCTCGGCATGGACGAGCTGTACAAGT
AATAATTCTAGAGTCGGGGCGGCCGGCCGCTTCGAGCAGACATGATAAGATACATTGATGAGTTTGGACA
AACCACAACTAGAATGCAGTGAAAAAAATGCTTTATTTGTGAAATTTGTGATGCTATTGCTTTATTTGTA
ACCATTATAAGCTGCAATAAACAAGTTAACAACAACAATTGCATTCATTTTATGTTTCAGGTTCAGGGGG
AGGTGTGGGAGGTTTTTTAAAGCAAGTAAAACCTCTACAAATGTGGTATCATGAAATTAACCTGCAGGCG
TTACATAACTTACGGTAAATGGCCCGCCTGGCTGACCGCCCAACGACCCCCGCCCATTGACGTCAATAAT
GACGTATGTTCCCATAGTAACGCCAATAGGGACTTTCCATTGACGTCAATGGGTGGAGTATTTACGGTAA
ACTGCCCACTTGGCAGTACATCAAGTGTATCATATGCCAAGTACGCCCCCTATTGACGTCAATGACGGTA
AATGGCCCGCCTGGCATTATGCCCAGTACATGACCTTATGGGACTTTCCTACTTGGCAGTACATCTACGT
ATTAGTCATCGCTATTACCATGATGATGCGGTTTTGGCAGTACATCAATGGGCGTGGATAGCGGTTTGAC
TCACGGGGATTTCCAAGTCTCCACCCCATTGACGTCAATGGGAGTTTGTTTTGACTAGTGGAGCCGAGAG
TAATTCATACAAAAGGAGGGATCGCCTTCGCAAGGGGAGAGCCCAGGGACCGTCCCTAAATTCTCACAGA
CCCAAATCCCTGTAGCCGCCCCACGACAGCGCGAGGAGCATGCGCCCAGGGCTGAGCGCGGGTAGATCAG
AGCACACAAGCTCACAGTCCCCGGCGGTGGGGGGAGGGGCGCGCTGAGCGGGGGCCAGGGAGCTGGCGCG
GGGCAAACTGGGAAAGTGGTGTCGTGTGCTGGCTCCGCCCTCTTCCCGAGGGTGGGGGAGAACGGTATAT
AAGTGCGGTAGTCGCCTTGGACGTTCTTTTTCGCAACGGGTTTGCCGTCAGAACGCAGGTGAGTGGCGGG
TGTGGCTTCCGCGGGCCCCGGAGCTGGAGCCCTGCTCTGAGCGGGCCGGGCTGATATGCGAGTGTCGTCC
GCAGGGTTTAGCTGTGAGCATTCCCACTTCGAGTGGCGGGCGGTGCGGGGGTGAGAGTGCGAGGCCTAGC
GGCAACCCCGTAGCCTCGCCTCGTGTCCGGCTTGAGGCCTAGCGTGGTGTCCGCCGCCGCGTGCCACTCC
GGCCGCACTATGCGTTTTTTGTCCTTGCTGCCCTCGATTGCCTTCCAGCAGCATGGGCTAACAAAGGGAG
GGTGTGGGGCTCACTCTTAAGGAGCCCATGAAGCTTACGTTGGATAGGAATGGAAGGGCAGGAGGGGCGA
CTGGGGCCCGCCCGCCTTCGGAGCACATGTCCGACGCCACCTGGATGGGGCGAGGCCTGTGGCTTTCCGA
AGCAATCGGGCGTGAGTTTAGCCTACCTGGGCCATGTGGCCCTAGCACTGGGCACGGTCTGGCCTGGCGG
TGCCGCGTTCCCTTGCCTCCCAACAAGGGTGAGGCCGTCCCGCCCGGCACCAGTTGCTTGCGCGGAAAGA
TGGCCGCTCCCGGGGCCCTGTTGCAAGGAGCTCAAAATGGAGGACGCGGCAGCCCGGTGGAGCGGGCGGG
TGAGTCACCCACACAAAGGAAGAGGGCCTTGCCCCTCGCCGGCCGCTGCTTCCTGTGACCCCGTGGTCTA
TCGGCCGCATAGTCACCTCGGGCTTCTCTTGAGCACCGCTCGTCGCGGCGGGGGGAGGGGATCTAATGGC
GTTGGAGTTTGTTCACATTTGGTGGGTGGAGACTAGTCAGGCCAGCCTGGCGCTGGAAGTCATTCTTGGA
ATTTGCCCCTTTGAGTTTGGAGCGAGGCTAATTCTCAAGCCTCTTAGCGGTTCAAAGGTATTTTCTAAAC
CCGTTTCCAGGTGTTGTGAAAGCCACCGCTAATTCAAAGCAATCCGGAGTATACATGGACTACAAGGACG
ACGATGACAAGCCCAAGAAAAAGCGCAAGGTCTCTAGACCCGGGGAGCGCCCCTTCCAGTGTCGCATTTG
CATGCGGAACTTTTCGGATAAAACTAAATTGAGAGTTCATACCCGTACTCATACCGGTGAAAAACCGTTT
CAGTGTCGGATCTGTATGCGAAATTTCTCCGTTAGACATAATTTGACTAGACATCTACGTACGCACACCG
GCGAGAAGCCATTCCAATGCCGAATATGCATGCGCAACTTCAGTCAATCTACTTCTTTGCAAAGACACCT
AAAAACCCACCTGAGAGGATCCGGCGGAGTGCTGGAGAAGGGCTGCTTTGCCAAGGGTACCAATGTTTTA
ATGGCGGATGGGTCTATTGAATGTATTGAAAACATTGAGGTTGGTAATAAGGTCATGGGTAAAGATGGCA
GACCTCGTGAGGTAATTAAATTGCCCAGAGGAAGAGAAACTATGTACAGCGTCGTGCAGAAAAGTCAGCA
CAGAGCCCACAAAAGTGACTCAAGTCGTGAAGTGCCAGAATTACTCAAGTTTACGTGTAATGCGACCCAT
GAGTTGGTTGTTAGAACACCTCGTAGTGTCCGCCGTTTGTCTCGTACCATTAAGGGTGTCGAATATTTTG
AAGTTATTACTTTTGAGATGGGCCAAAAGAAAGCCCCCGACGGTAGAATTGTTGAGCTTGTCAAGGAAGT
TTCAAAGAGCTACCCAATATCTGAGGGGCCTGAGAGAGCCAACGAATTAGTAGAATCCTATAGAAAGGCT
TCAAATAAAGCTTATTTTGAGTGGACTATTGAGGCCAGAGATCTTTCTCTGTTGGGTTGCCACGTTCGCA
AAGCCACTTATCAGACATACGCCCCAATCGGCGGGGGTTCTGGGGGAGGATCAGGTGGTGGGTCCGGGGG
AGGAAGCGGGGGTGGCTCTGGGGGTGGATCAACACGTCCCGGGGAGCGCCCCTTCCAGTGCAGGATCTGC
ATGAGGAATTTTAGCATTCCAAACCACCTTGCCCGGCACACACGGACTCACACAGGGGAGAAGCCCTTCC
AGTGTAGAATTTGCATGCGGAACTTCAGCCAGTCAGCCCACTTGAAAAGACACCTGCGGACCCATACTGG
CGAAAAGCCCTTTCAGTGCCGGATCTGCATGCGCAACTTCTCCCAGGACGTTTCCCTTGTCAGGCACCTG
AAGACACATCTTCGGCAGAAAGATGGAGAGAGACCATTCCAGTGTCGGATTTGTATGAGGAACTTTAGTT
CTGCACAGGCTTTGGCTAGGCATACCCGGACCCACACAGGTGAGAAGCCATTCCAGTGTCGCATCTGCAT
GCGGAATTTCTCCCAGGGAGGCAACCTCACTAGGCACCTGCGGACTCATACAGGGGAGAAACCTTTTCAG
TGTAGGATCTGCATGCGCAATTTTTCACAGCATCCAAATTTGACGCGTCACCTGAAAACCCACCTGAGAG
GATCCTAAAAGCTTGATGGGGGATCCTAGGAGCAGGTTTCCCCAATGACACAAAACGTGCAACTTGAAAC
TCCGCCTGGTCTTTCCAGGTCTAGAGGGGTAACACTTTGTACTGCGTTTGGCTCCACGCTCGATCCACTG
GCGAGTGTTAGTAACAGCACTGTTGCTTCGTAGCGGAGCATGACGGCCGTGGGAACTCCTCCTTGGTAAC
AAGGACCCACGGGGCCAAAAGCCACGCCCACACGGGCCCGTCATGTGTGCAACCCCAGCACGGCGACTTT
ACTGCGAAACCCACTTTAAAGTGACATTGAAACTGGTACCCACACACTGGTGACAGGCTAAGGATGCCCT
TCAGGTACCCCGAGGTAACACGCGACACTCGGGATCTGAGAAGGGGACTGGGGCTTCTATAAAAGCGCTC
GGTTTAAAAAGCTTCTATGCCTGAATAGGTGACCGGAGGTCGGCACCTTTCCTTTGCAATTACTGACCCT
ATGAATACACTGACTGTTTGACAATTAATCATCGGCATAGTATATCGGCATAGTATAATACGACTCACTA
TAGGAGGGCCACCATGATTGAACAAGATGGATTGCACGCAGGTTCTCCGGCCGCTTGGGTGGAGAGGCTA
TTCGGCTATGACTGGGCACAACAGACAATCGGCTGCTCTGATGCCGCCGTGTTCCGGCTGTCAGCGCAGG
GGCGCCCGGTTCTTTTTGTCAAGACCGACCTGTCCGGTGCCCTGAATGAACTGCAAGACGAGGCAGCGCG
GCTATCGTGGCTGGCCACGACGGGCGTTCCTTGCGCAGCTGTGCTCGACGTTGTCACTGAAGCGGGAAGG
GACTGGCTGCTATTGGGCGAAGTGCCGGGGCAGGATCTCCTGTCATCTCACCTTGCTCCTGCCGAGAAAG
TATCCATCATGGCTGATGCAATGCGGCGGCTGCATACGCTTGATCCGGCTACCTGCCCATTCGACCACCA
AGCGAAACATCGCATCGAGCGAGCACGTACTCGGATGGAAGCCGGTCTTGTCGATCAGGATGATCTGGAC
GAAGAGCATCAGGGGCTCGCGCCAGCCGAACTGTTCGCCAGGCTCAAGGCGAGCATGCCCGACGGCGAGG
ATCTCGTCGTGACACATGGCGATGCCTGCTTGCCGAATATCATGGTGGAAAATGGCCGCTTTTCTGGATT
CATCGACTGTGGCCGGCTGGGTGTGGCGGACCGCTATCAGGACATAGCGTTGGCTACCCGTGATATTGCT
GAAGAGCTTGGCGGCGAATGGGCTGACCGCTTCCTCGTGCTTTACGGTATCGCCGCTCCCGATTCGCAGC
GCATCGCCTTCTATCGCCTTCTTGACGAGTTCTTCTGAGCGGGACTCTGGGGTTCGAAATGACCGACCAA
GCGAATTCGCTAGGATTATCCCTAATACCTGCCACCCCACTCTTAATCAGTGGTGGAAGAACGGTCTCAG
AACTGTTTGTTTCAATTGGCCATTTAAGTTTAGTAGTAAAAGACTGGTTAATGATAACAATGCATCGTAA
AACCTTCAGAAGGAAAGGAGAATGTTTTGTGGACCACTTTGGTTTTCTTTTTTGCGTGTGGCAGTTTTAA
GTTATTAGTTTTTAAAATCAGTACTTTTTAATGGAAACAACTTGACCAAAAATTTGTCACAGAATTTTGA
GACCCATTAAAAAAGTTAAATGAGAAACCTGTGTGTTCCTTTGGTCAACACCGAGACATTTAGGTGAAAG
ACATCTAATTCTGGTTTTACGAATCTGGAAACTTCTTGAAAATGTAATTCTTGAGTTAACACTTCTGGGT
GGAGAATAGGGTTGTTTTCCCCCCACATAATTGGAAGGGGAAGGAATATCATTTAAAGCTATGGGAGGGT
TGCTTTGATTACAACACTGGAGAGAAATGCAGCATGTTGCTGATTGCCTGTCACTAAAACAGGCCAAAAA
CTGAGTCCTTGGGTTGCATAGAAAGCTG
Features (pLannotate 1.2.2; 26 found; start..end, strand, type, name):
     51..242     +  promoter       SV40 promoter (fragment): SV40 enhancer and early promoter
    429..1562    +  promoter       mEF-1α promoter (fragment): strong constitutive promoter for mouse elongation factor EF-1α
   2236..2407    +  CDS            Sce VMA intein 3' region (fragment): modified 3' region of the intein from the yeast Vma1 subunit of the vacuolar ATPase (Chong et al., 1998); Saccharomyces cerevisiae VMA1; C-terminal cleavage of this intein can be induced by thiols.
   2467..2616    +  CDS            VP64: tetrameric repeat of the minimal activation domain of herpes simplex virus VP16 (Beerli et al., 1998)
   2635..3079    +  misc_feature   FMDV IRES: internal ribosome entry site (IRES) of the foot-and-mouth disease virus
   3110..3819    +  CDS            mCherry (fragment): monomeric derivative of DsRed fluorescent protein (Shaner et al., 2004) mammalian codon-optimized
   3848..3969    -  polyA_signal   SV40 poly(A) signal: SV40 polyadenylation signal
   3992..4063    -  CDS            large T antigen (fragment): large T antigen from SV40 (simian virus 40)
   4157..4745    +  rep_origin     ori: high-copy-number ColE1/pMB1/pBR322/pUC origin of replication
   4820..4868    +  polyA_signal   poly(A) signal: synthetic polyadenylation signal
   4882..4973    +  misc_feature   pause site: RNA polymerase II transcriptional pause signal from the human α2 globin gene
   5099..5130    +  promoter       minP: minimal TATA-box promoter with low basal activity
   5163..5882    +  CDS            EGFP: the original enhanced GFP (Yang et al., 1996) mammalian codon-optimized
   5926..6047    -  polyA_signal   SV40 poly(A) signal: SV40 polyadenylation signal
   6070..6139    -  CDS            large T antigen (fragment): large T antigen from SV40 (simian virus 40)
   6159..6462    +  enhancer       CMV enhancer: human cytomegalovirus immediate early enhancer
   6464..6563    +  promoter       CMV promoter (fragment): human cytomegalovirus (CMV) immediate early promoter
   7901..7921    +  CDS            FLAG (fragment): FLAG® epitope tag, followed by an enterokinase cleavage site
   8234..8778    +  CDS            Sce VMA intein 5' region (fragment): 5' region of the intein from the yeast Vma1 subunit of the vacuolar ATPase (Chong et al., 1998); Saccharomyces cerevisiae VMA1
   8972..8989    +  CDS            CCR5TC (fragment): zinc-finger domain from the CCR5-224 (+) zinc-finger nuclease that recognizes the left half-site target sequence in the human CCR5 gene (Perez et al., 2008; Gross et al., 2013)
   9044..9070    +  CDS            CCR5TC (fragment): zinc-finger domain from the CCR5-224 (+) zinc-finger nuclease that recognizes the left half-site target sequence in the human CCR5 gene (Perez et al., 2008; Gross et al., 2013)
   9411..9855    +  misc_feature   FMDV IRES: internal ribosome entry site (IRES) of the foot-and-mouth disease virus
   9888..9906    +  promoter       tac promoter (fragment): strong E. coli promoter; hybrid between the trp and lac UV5 promoters
   9926..9944    +  promoter       T7 promoter: promoter for bacteriophage T7 RNA polymerase
   9954..10748   +  CDS            NeoR/KanR: aminoglycoside phosphotransferase from Tn5; aph(3')-II (or nptII); confers resistance to neomycin, kanamycin, and G418 (Geneticin®)
  10795..11367   +  polyA_signal   EF-1α poly(A) signal: human EF-1α polyadenylation signal
