[The description below was written by a language model from this plasmid's Addgene catalogue record and pLannotate feature annotations shown in this document.]
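Description:
pVITRO1-SS-338 is an 11.4 kb mammalian expression plasmid built on the dual-cassette pVITRO1-NEO-MCS backbone. It combines both halves of a DNA "sense-and-respond" sensor pair (Sensor pair 1), a GFP output reporter and an mCherry transfection marker in a single construct. It replicates in E. coli from a high-copy ColE1/pUC-type origin. One NeoR/KanR gene provides kanamycin selection in bacteria, through small bacterial promoter elements annotated just upstream of it. The same gene provides G418 selection in mammalian cells, where it is translated from an FMDV IRES at the end of the second expression cassette and is followed by an EF-1α poly(A) signal.

The first cassette is driven by an SV40 enhancer fragment and a mouse EF-1α promoter. It expresses the FLAG- and NLS-tagged C-terminal sensor, whose annotated parts include the 3' region of the yeast VMA intein and the VP64 activation domain. An FMDV IRES, mCherry and an SV40 poly(A) signal follow. The second cassette begins with a CMV enhancer and a partial CMV promoter; the rest of its promoter region is unannotated. It expresses the FLAG/NLS-tagged N-terminal sensor, which contains the 5' VMA intein region and sequence with short matches to zinc-finger domains.

Between the two cassettes sits the reporter: a synthetic poly(A) signal and transcriptional pause site insulate it from upstream read-through, and minP drives EGFP. The six ZF9 operator copies named in the record are not annotated but presumably lie just upstream of minP. The layout suggests that binding of both sensor halves to a target DNA sequence allows the split intein to splice them together, producing a ZF9–VP64-type activator that switches on GFP. The record does not state the sensed target sequence or spell out this mechanism.
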