Addgene plasmid #68795: pVITRO1-SS-338
Purpose: Single construct Sensor pair 1, ZF9 Op x6 -- GFP, with mCherry marker
Depositing lab: James Collins. Depositing organization: Massachusetts Institute of Technology. Publication: DNA sense-and-respond protein modules for mammalian cells. Slomovic S, Collins JJ. Nat Methods. 2015 Sep 21. doi: 10.1038/nmeth.3585. PubMed 26389572.
Backbone
  Vector backbone: pVITRO1-NEO-MCS
  Backbone manufacturer: invivogen
  Backbone size w/o insert (bp): 6295
  Total vector size (bp): 11368
  Vector type: Mammalian Expression
  Selectable markers: Neomycin (select with G418)
Growth in bacteria
  Bacterial resistance: Kanamycin, 50 μg/mL
  Growth temperature: 37°C
  Growth strain: DH5alpha
  Copy number: High Copy
Gene/Insert 1
  Gene/Insert name: C-Terminal Sensor 1 V1
  Species: Synthetic
  Insert size (bp): 1047
  Tag / fusion protein: flag (N terminal on insert); NLS (N terminal on insert); IRES (C terminal on insert)
Gene/Insert 2
  Gene/Insert name: mCherry
  Species: Synthetic
  Insert size (bp): 711
  Tag / fusion protein: IRES (N terminal on insert)
Gene/Insert 3
  Gene/Insert name: ZF9 Op x6
  Species: Synthetic
  Insert size (bp): 81
Gene/Insert 4
  Gene/Insert name: EGFP
  Species: Synthetic
  Insert size (bp): 720
Gene/Insert 5
  Gene/Insert name: N-Terminal Sensor 1 V2
  Species: Synthetic
  Insert size (bp): 1494
  Tag / fusion protein: flag (N terminal on insert); nls (N terminal on insert)
Terms and licenses: Academic/Nonprofit Terms; Industry Terms: Not Available to Industry
How to cite: pVITRO1-SS-338 was a gift from James Collins (Addgene plasmid # 68795 ; http://n2t.net/addgene:68795 ; RRID:Addgene_68795)
