>Addgene plasmid #68795 | pVITRO1-SS-338 | addgene partial sequence | sequence record 125113 | RVprimer3 5'-CTAGCAAAATAGGCTGTCCC-3'
GGAGAAGCTTAGACACTAGAGGGTATATAATGGAAGCTCGACTTCCAGCTTGGCAATCCGGTACTGTTGG
TAAAGCCACCATGGTGAGCAAGGGCGAGGAGCTGTTCACCGGGGTGGTGCCCATCCTGGTCGAGCTGGAC
GGCGACGTAAACGGCCACAAGTTCAGCGTGTCCGGCGAGGGCGAGGGCGATGCCACCTACGGCAAGCTGA
CCCTGAAGTTCATCTGCACCACCGGCAAGCTGCCCGTGCCCTGGCCCACCCTCGTGACCACCCTGACCTA
CGGCGTGCAGTGCTTCAGCCGCTACCCCGACCACATGAAGCAGCACGACTTCTTCAAGTCCGCCATGCCC
GAAGGCTACGTCCAGGAGCGCACCATCTTCTTCAAGGACGACGGCAACTACAAGACCCGCGCCGAGGTGA
AGTTCGAGGGCGACACCCTGGTGAACCGCATCGAGCTGAAGGGCATCGACTTCAAGGAGGACGGCAACAT
CCTGGGGCACAAGCTGGAGTACAACTACAACAGCCACAACGTCTATATCATGGCCGACAAGCAGAAGAAC
GGCATCAAGGTGAACTTCAAGATCCGCCAC
