>Addgene plasmid #68795 | pVITRO1-SS-338 | addgene partial sequence | sequence record 125114 | mEF1-Fwd 5'-TTTTGAGCGGAGCTAATTCTCGGG-3'
CCTTTTTTAGGTGTTGTGAAAACCACCGCTAATTCAAAGCAACCGGTGATATCAAGGATCCATGGACTAC
AAAGACGATGACGACAAGCCTAAGAAGAAACGGAAGGTGTCCAGACCTGGGGAGAGGCCATTCCAGTGTC
GGATCTGTATGAGAAATTTTAGCACTATGGCTGTACTGAGGAGACATACAAGAACCCATACAGGCGAGAA
GCCCTTTCAGTGCAGGATCTGCATGCGAAACTTTTCTCGCAGAGAAGTGCTTGAAAACCACCTGCGGACT
CATACCGGCGAAAAACCATTTCAGTGTCGAATTTGCATGCGCAACTTTAGCCAGACAGTGAACTTGGATA
GACACCTTAAGACTCATCTGAGGCAGAAGGACGGGGAGAGACCTTTCCAGTGCAGAATCTGCATGAGAAA
CTTTTCTAAGAAAGATCATCTGCACCGCCATACCCGCACCCACACCGGCGAAAAACCCTTCCAGTGCCGC
ATCTGTATGCGAAATTTTAGCCAGAGGCCACATCTTACAAATCACCTTAGAACACACACTGGAGAAAAAC
CATTTCAGTGTCGGATCTGCATGCGCAACTTCTCCGTGGGCGCCAGCCTCAAACGCCACCTGAAAACCCA
CCTGAGGGGATCTGGGGGCGGATCAGGTGGAGGCTCAGGAGGTGGGTCCGGAGGTGGATCTGGTGGCGGG
TCCGGAGG
