>Addgene plasmid #68795 | pVITRO1-SS-338 | addgene partial sequence | sequence record 125115 | pBR322ori-3 5'-tttgtttgcaagcagcagat-3'
AGAGATCCTTTGATCTTTTCTACGGGGTCTGACGCTCAGTGGAACGAAAACTCACGTTAAGGGATTTTGG
TCATGGCTAGTTAATTAACATTTCCATACCACATTTGTAGAGGTTTTACTTGCTTTAAAAAACCTCCCAC
ACCTCCCCCTGAACCTGAAACATAAAATGAATGCAATTGTTGTTGTTAACTTGTTTATTGCAGCTTATAA
TGGTTACAAATAAAGCAATAGCATCACAAATTTCACAAATAAAGCATTTTTTTCACTGCATTCTAGTTGT
GGTTTGTCCAAACTCATCAATGTATCTTATCATGTCTGGCCAGCTAGTGCGGCCGCTTACTTGTACAGCT
CGTCCATGCCGCCGGTGGAGTGGCGGCCCTCGGCGCGTTCGTACTGTTCCACGATGGTGTAGTCCTCGTT
GTGGGAGGTGATGTCCAACTTGATGTTGACGTTGTAGGCGCCGGGCAGCTGCACGGGCTTCTTGGCCTTG
TAGGTGGTCTTGACCTCAGCGTCGTAGTGGCCGCCGTCCTTCAGCTTCAGCCTCTGCTTGATCTCGCCCT
TCAGGGCGCCGTCCTCGGGGTACATCCGCTCGGAGGAGGCCTGCCAGCCCATGGTCTTCTTCTGCATTAC
GGGGCCGTCGGAGGGGAAGTTGGTGCCGCGCAGCTTCACCTTGTAGATGAACTCGCCGTCCTGCAGGGAG
GAGTCCTGGGTCACGG
