>Addgene plasmid #68795 | pVITRO1-SS-338 | addgene partial sequence | sequence record 127527 | EXFP-R 5'-GTCTTGTAGTTGCCGTCGTC-3'
TGGACGTAGCCTTCGGGCATGGCGGACTTGAAGAAGTCGTGCTGCTTCATGTGGTCGGGGTAGCGGCTGA
AGCACTGCACGCCGTAGGTCAGGGTGGTCACGAGGGTGGGCCAGGGCACGGGCAGCTTGCCGGTGGTGCA
GATGAACTTCAGGGTCAGCTTGCCGTAGGTGGCATCGCCCTCGCCCTCGCCGGACACGCTGAACTTGTGG
CCGTTTACGTCGCCGTCCAGCTCGACCAGGATGGGCACCACCCCGGTGAACAGCTCCTCGCCCTTGCTCA
CCATGGTGGCTTTACCAACAGTACCGGATTGCCAAGCTGGAAGTCGAGCTTCCATTATATACCCTCTAGT
GTCTAAGCTTCTCCATCTACATTTCTCCATCTACATTTCTCCATCTACATTTCTCCATCTACATTTCTCC
ATCTACATTTCTCCATCTACAGCTAGCGAGCTCAGGTACCGGCCAGTTAGGCCAGAGAAATGTTCTGGCA
CCTGCACTTGCACTGGGGACAGCCTATTTTGCTAGTTTGTTTTGTTTCGTTTTGTTTTGATGGAGAGCGT
ATGTTAGTACTATCGATTCACACAAAAAACCAACACACAGATGTAATGAAAATAAAGATATTTTATTAGT
TTAAACAAGAACATGTGAGCAAAAGGCCAGCAAAAGGCCAGGAACCGTAAAAAGGCCGCGTTGCTGGCGT
TTTTCCATAGGCTCCGCCCCCCTGACGAGCATCACAAAAA
